Addgene plasmid #226732: pAG391
Purpose: Expresses a reporter for an alpha-helical OMM protein
Depositing lab: Jonathan Weissman. Depositing organization: Whitehead Institute for Biomedical Research. Publication: MTCH2 is a mitochondrial outer membrane protein insertase. Guna A, Stevens TA, Inglis AJ, Replogle JM, Esantsi TK, Muthukumar G, Shaffer KCL, Wang ML, Pogson AN, Jones JJ, Lomenick B, Chou TF, Weissman JS, Voorhees RM. Science. 2022 Oct 21;378(6617):317-322. doi: 10.1126/science.add1856. Epub 2022 Oct 20. PubMed 36264797.
Backbone
  Vector backbone: MH0006
  Vector type: Lentiviral
Growth in bacteria
  Bacterial resistance: Ampicillin, 100 μg/mL
  Growth temperature: 37°C
  Growth strain: NEB Stable
  Copy number: High Copy
Gene/Insert
  Gene/Insert name: MAVS
  Species: H. sapiens (human)
  Insert size (bp): 1620
  Entrez Gene: MAVS (a.k.a. CARDIF, IPS-1, IPS1, VISA)
  Tag / fusion protein: GFP11 (C terminal on insert)
  Cloning method: Gibson Cloning
Terms and licenses: Academic/Nonprofit Terms; Industry Terms: Not Available to Industry
Depositor comments: Please also see the paper Triaging of α-helical proteins to the mitochondrial outer membrane by distinct chaperone machinery based on substrate topology, Mol Cell . 2024 Mar 21;84(6):1101-1119.e9. doi: 10.1016/j.molcel.2024.01.028. Epub 2024 Feb 29. https://pubmed.ncbi.nlm.nih.gov/38428433/
How to cite: pAG391 was a gift from Jonathan Weissman (Addgene plasmid # 226732 ; http://n2t.net/addgene:226732 ; RRID:Addgene_226732)
