[The description below was written by a language model from this plasmid's Addgene catalogue record and pLannotate feature annotations shown in this document.]
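Description:
pAG391 is a lentiviral transfer plasmid built on the MH0006 backbone that expresses a fluorescent reporter based on human MAVS, an alpha-helical protein of the mitochondrial outer membrane (OMM). It is propagated in E. coli through a high-copy ColE1/pUC-type origin with ampicillin selection (AmpR under its own promoter). The viral portion contains a truncated HIV-1 5' LTR, the Ψ packaging signal with a gag fragment, the Rev response element, the cPPT/CTS, a WPRE and a self-inactivating ΔU3 3' LTR. Together these allow packaging of the RNA genome when helper functions are supplied in trans and integration into target cells without LTR-driven transcription. Outside the LTRs the backbone carries remnants of older vectors, including an SV40 promoter followed by gpt fragments, SV40 small t/large T fragments and an SV40 polyadenylation signal. No mammalian drug-resistance marker is annotated within the provirus.

The payload is driven by the EF-1α core promoter with its intron A. An sfCherry coding sequence comes first, followed after a short unannotated gap by the MAVS open reading frame (about 1.6 kb) with GFP11 fused to its C terminus. The feature table does not identify what lies between sfCherry and MAVS, so it is unclear whether the two are a direct fusion or are separated by, for example, a 2A-type skipping sequence. GFP11 is the eleventh β-strand of superfolder GFP and fluoresces only when it meets GFP(1-10). GFP signal would therefore report the tagged C terminus reaching whichever compartment holds that fragment, which must be supplied separately. sfCherry could plausibly serve as an expression reference, although the record does not say so. The stated purpose is to serve as a reporter for an alpha-helical OMM protein, in the context of studies on OMM protein insertion and chaperone-mediated targeting.
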