Features (pLannotate 1.2.2; 36 found; start..end, strand, type, name):
    374..631     +  LTR            5' LTR (truncated): truncated 5' long terminal repeat (LTR) from HIV-1
    678..803     +  misc_feature   HIV-1 Ψ: packaging signal of human immunodeficiency virus type 1
    787..1125    +  CDS            HIV-1 gag (fragment): gag protein from human immunodeficiency virus 1; gag
   1300..1533    +  misc_feature   RRE: The Rev response element (RRE) of HIV-1 allows for Rev-dependent mRNA export from the nucleus to the cytoplasm.
   1910..2010    +  CDS            Rev (fragment): human immunodeficiency virus 1 (HIV-1) Rev protein; rev; enhances nuclear export of unspliced and incompletely spliced viral mRNAs
   2047..2164    +  misc_feature   cPPT/CTS: central polypurine tract and central termination sequence of HIV-1
   2201..2224    -  misc_feature   MCS (fragment): pBluescript multiple cloning site
   2915..3126    +  promoter       EF-1α core promoter: core promoter for human elongation factor EF-1α
   3127..4065    +  intron         EF-1α intron A: intron upstream of the start codon of human EF-1α
   4124..4789    +  CDS            sfCherry: sfCherry is a basic (constitutively fluorescent) fluorescent protein published in 2013, derived from Discosoma sp.. It is reported to be a monomer.
   4859..6475    +  CDS            MAVS: MAVS_HUMAN - Also known as IPS1, KIAA1271, VISA. Experimental evidence at protein level: Swiss-Prot protein existence level 1. Required for innate immune defense against viruses (PubMed:16125763, PubMed:16127453, PubMed:16153868, PubMed:16177806, PubMed:19631370, PubMed:20451243, PubMed:23087404, PubMed:20127681, PubMed:21170385). Acts downstream of DHX33, DDX58/RIG-I and IFIH1/MDA5, which detect intracellular dsRNA produced during viral replication, to coordinate pathways leading to the activation of NF-kappa-B, IRF3 and IRF7, and to the subsequent induction of antiviral cytokines such as IFN
   6488..6535    +  CDS            GFP11: 11th β-strand of superfolder GFP associates with GFP(1-10), consisting of the first 10 β-strands, to reconstitute fluorescent GFP (Cabantous et al., 2005; Kamiyama et al., 2016)
   6578..6600    +  misc_feature   MCS (fragment): pUC18/19 multiple cloning site
   6601..6619    +  misc_feature   MCS (fragment): pBluescript multiple cloning site
   6619..7207    +  misc_feature   WPRE: woodchuck hepatitis virus posttranscriptional regulatory element
   7208..7230    +  misc_feature   MCS (fragment): pBluescript multiple cloning site
   7247..7315    +  CDS            nef (fragment): NEF_HV1Z2 - Experimental evidence at protein level: Swiss-Prot protein existence level 1. Extracellular Nef protein targets CD4(+) T-lymphocytes for apoptosis by interacting with CXCR4 surface receptors. From Human immunodeficiency virus type 1 group M subtype D (isolate Z2/CDC-Z34) (HIV-1).
   7317..7550    +  LTR            3' LTR (ΔU3): self-inactivating 3' long terminal repeat (LTR) from HIV-1
   7575..7593    -  promoter       SP6 promoter: promoter for bacteriophage SP6 RNA polymerase
   7821..8100    +  CDS            TcR (fragment): tetracycline efflux protein; tet; confers resistance to tetracycline
   8101..8149    -  misc_feature   bom (fragment): basis of mobility region from pBR322
   8251..8286    -  CDS            rop (fragment): Rop protein, which maintains plasmids at low copy number; rop
   8381..8485    +  promoter       AmpR promoter: bla
   8486..9346    +  CDS            AmpR: β-lactamase; bla; confers resistance to ampicillin, carbenicillin, and related antibiotics
   9517..10105   +  rep_origin     ori: high-copy-number ColE1/pMB1/pBR322/pUC origin of replication
  10288..10344   +  CDS            lacI (fragment): lac repressor; lacI; The lac repressor binds to the lac operator to inhibit transcription in E. coli. This inhibition can be relieved by adding lactose or isopropyl-β-D-thiogalactopyranoside (IPTG).
  10351..10680   +  promoter       SV40 promoter: SV40 enhancer and early promoter
  10880..10999   +  CDS            gpt (fragment): XGPT_ECOLI - Also known as gpp, gxu. Experimental evidence at protein level: Swiss-Prot protein existence level 1. Purine salvage pathway enzyme that catalyzes the transfer of the ribosyl-5-phosphate group from 5-phospho-alpha-D-ribose 1- diphosphate (PRPP) to the N9 position of the 6-oxopurines guanine and xanthine to form the corresponding ribonucleotides GMP (guanosine 5'- monophosphate) and XMP (xanthosine 5'-monophosphate), with the release of PPi. To a lesser extent, also acts on hypoxanthine (PubMed:9100006, PubMed:3886014). Does not ribophosphorylate adenine (PubMed:3886014). From Esch
  10999..11334   +  CDS            gpt (fragment): XGPT_ECOLI - Also known as gpp, gxu. Experimental evidence at protein level: Swiss-Prot protein existence level 1. Purine salvage pathway enzyme that catalyzes the transfer of the ribosyl-5-phosphate group from 5-phospho-alpha-D-ribose 1- diphosphate (PRPP) to the N9 position of the 6-oxopurines guanine and xanthine to form the corresponding ribonucleotides GMP (guanosine 5'- monophosphate) and XMP (xanthosine 5'-monophosphate), with the release of PPi. To a lesser extent, also acts on hypoxanthine (PubMed:9100006, PubMed:3886014). Does not ribophosphorylate adenine (PubMed:3886014). From Esch
  11429..11734   +  CDS            frsA (fragment): FRSA_ECOLI - Also known as yafA. Experimental evidence at protein level: Swiss-Prot protein existence level 1. Catalyzes the hydrolysis of esters (PubMed:15808744). Displays esterase activity toward pNP-butyrate (PubMed:15808744). May stimulate mixed-acid fermentation by acting as a fermentation/respiration switch that down-regulates respiration and up- regulates fermentation rates (PubMed:15169777). From Escherichia coli (strain K12).
  11738..11812   +  CDS            small t antigen (fragment): SV40 (simian virus 40) small t antigen
  11814..11879   +  intron         small t intron: SV40 (simian virus 40) small t antigen intron
  12009..12029   +  CDS            SV40 NLS: nuclear localization signal of SV40 (simian virus 40) large T antigen
  12348..12431   +  CDS            large T antigen (fragment): large T antigen from SV40 (simian virus 40)
  12454..12588   +  polyA_signal   SV40 poly(A) signal: SV40 polyadenylation signal
  12755..326     +  CDS            nef (fragment) (across the origin): NEF_HV1BR - Experimental evidence at protein level: Swiss-Prot protein existence level 1. Extracellular Nef protein targets CD4(+) T-lymphocytes for apoptosis by interacting with CXCR4 surface receptors (PubMed:14990729). From Human immunodeficiency virus type 1 group M subtype B (isolate BRU/LAI) (HIV-1).
>Addgene plasmid #226732 | pAG391 | addgene full sequence | sequence record 450157 | Addgene NGS Result
AAGGGCTAATTCACTCCCAAAGAAGACAAGATATCCTTGATCTGTGGATCTACCACACACAAGGCTACTT
CCCTGATTAGCAGAACTACACACCAGGGCCAGGGGTCAGATATCCACTGACCTTTGGATGGTGCTACAAG
CTAGTACCAGTTGAGCCAGATAAGGTAGAAGAGGCCAATAAAGGAGAGAACACCAGCTTGTTACACCCTG
TGAGCCTGCATGGGATGGATGACCCGGAGAGAGAAGTGTTAGAGTGGAGGTTTGACAGCCGCCTAGCATT
TCATCACGTGGCCCGAGAGCTGCATCCGGAGTACTTCAAGAACTGCTGATATCGAGCTTGCTACAAGGGA
CTTTCCGCTGGGGACTTTCCAGGGAGGCGTGGCCTGGGCGGGACTGGGGAGTGGCGAGCCCTCAGATCCT
GCATATAAGCAGCTGCTTTTTGCCTGTACTGGGTCTCTCTGGTTAGACCAGATCTGAGCCTGGGAGCTCT
CTGGCTAACTAGGGAACCCACTGCTTAAGCCTCAATAAAGCTTGCCTTGAGTGCTTCAAGTAGTGTGTGC
CCGTCTGTTGTGTGACTCTGGTAACTAGAGATCCCTCAGACCCTTTTAGTCAGTGTGGAAAATCTCTAGC
AGTGGCGCCCGAACAGGGACTTGAAAGCGAAAGGGAAACCAGAGGAGCTCTCTCGACGCAGGACTCGGCT
TGCTGAAGCGCGCACGGCAAGAGGCGAGGGGCGGCGACTGGTGAGTACGCCAAAAATTTTGACTAGCGGA
GGCTAGAAGGAGAGAGATGGGTGCGAGAGCGTCAGTATTAAGCGGGGGAGAATTAGATCGCGATGGGAAA
AAATTCGGTTAAGGCCAGGGGGAAAGAAAAAATATAAATTAAAACATATAGTATGGGCAAGCAGGGAGCT
AGAACGATTCGCAGTTAATCCTGGCCTGTTAGAAACATCAGAAGGCTGTAGACAAATACTGGGACAGCTA
CAACCATCCCTTCAGACAGGATCAGAAGAACTTAGATCATTATATAATACAGTAGCAACCCTCTATTGTG
TGCATCAAAGGATAGAGATAAAAGACACCAAGGAAGCTTTAGACAAGATAGAGGAAGAGCAAAACAAAAG
TAAGACCACCGCACAGCAAGCGGCCGGCCGCTGATCTTCAGACCTGGAGGAGGAGATATGAGGGACAATT
GGAGAAGTGAATTATATAAATATAAAGTAGTAAAAATTGAACCATTAGGAGTAGCACCCACCAAGGCAAA
GAGAAGAGTGGTGCAGAGAGAAAAAAGAGCAGTGGGAATAGGAGCTTTGTTCCTTGGGTTCTTGGGAGCA
GCAGGAAGCACTATGGGCGCAGCGTCAATGACGCTGACGGTACAGGCCAGACAATTATTGTCTGGTATAG
TGCAGCAGCAGAACAATTTGCTGAGGGCTATTGAGGCGCAACAGCATCTGTTGCAACTCACAGTCTGGGG
CATCAAGCAGCTCCAGGCAAGAATCCTGGCTGTGGAAAGATACCTAAAGGATCAACAGCTCCTGGGGATT
TGGGGTTGCTCTGGAAAACTCATTTGCACCACTGCTGTGCCTTGGAATGCTAGTTGGAGTAATAAATCTC
TGGAACAGATTTGGAATCACACGACCTGGATGGAGTGGGACAGAGAAATTAACAATTACACAAGCTTAAT
ACACTCCTTAATTGAAGAATCGCAAAACCAGCAAGAAAAGAATGAACAAGAATTATTGGAATTAGATAAA
TGGGCAAGTTTGTGGAATTGGTTTAACATAACAAATTGGCTGTGGTATATAAAATTATTCATAATGATAG
TAGGAGGCTTGGTAGGTTTAAGAATAGTTTTTGCTGTACTTTCTATAGTGAATAGAGTTAGGCAGGGATA
TTCACCATTATCGTTTCAGACCCACCTCCCAACCCCGAGGGGACCCGACAGGCCCGAAGGAATAGAAGAA
GAAGGTGGAGAGAGAGACAGAGACAGATCCATTCGATTAGTGAACGGATCTCGACGGTATCGCCAAATGG
CAGTATTCATCCACAATTTTAAAAGAAAAGGGGGGATTGGGGGGTACAGTGCAGGGGAAAGAATAGTAGA
CATAATAGCAACAGACATACAAACTAAAGAATTACAAAAACAAATTACAAAAATTCAAAATTTTCGGGTT
TATTACAGGGACAGCAGAGATCCAGTTTGGATCGATAAGCTTGATATCGAATTCGGGAGGTGGTCCCTGC
AGTTACGCCAATGATAACCCCCGCCAGAAAAATCTTAGTAGCCTTCCCTTTTTGTTTTCCGTGCCCCAAC
TCGGCGGATTGACTCGGCCCCTTCCGGAAACACCCGAATCAACTTCTAGTCAAATTATTGTTCACGCCGC
AATGACCCACCCCTGGCCCGCGTCTGTGGAACTGACCCCTGGTGTACAGGAGAGTTCGCTGCTGAAAGTG
GTCCCAAAGGGGTACTAGTTTTTAAGCTCCCAACTCCCCCTCCCCCAGCGTCTGGAGGATTCCACACCCT
CGCACCGCAGGGGCGAGGAAGTGGGCGGAGTCCGGTTTTGGCGCCAGCCGCTGAGGCTGCCAAGCAGAAA
AGCCACCGCTGAGGAGACTCCGGTCACTGTCCTCGCCCCGCCTCCCCCTTCCCTCCCCTTGGGGACCACC
GGGCGCCACGCCGCGAACGGTAAGTGCCGCGGTCGTCGGCGCCTCCGCCCTCCCCCTAGGGCCCCAATTC
CCAGCGGGCGCGGCGCGCGGCCCCTCCCCCCGCCGGGCGCGCGCCCGCTGCCCCGCCCTTCGTGGCCGCC
CGGCGTGGGCGGTGCCACCCCTCCCCCCGGCGGCCCCGCGCGCAGCTCCCGGCTCCCTCCCCCTTCGGAT
GTGGCTTGAGCTGTAGGCGCGGAGGGGCTCCGGTGCCCGTCAGTGGGCAGAGCGCACATCGCCCACAGTC
CCCGAGAAGTTGGGGGGAGGGGTCGGCAATTGAACCGGTGCCTAGAGAAGGTGGCGCGGGGTAAACTGGG
AAAGTGATGTCGTGTACTGGCTCCGCCTTTTTCCCGAGGGTGGGGGAGAACCGTATATAAGTGCAGTAGT
CGCCGTGAACGTTCTTTTTCGCAACGGGTTTGCCGCCAGAACACAGGTAAGTGCCGTGTGTGGTTCCCGC
GGGCCTGGCCTCTTTACGGGTTATGGCCCTTGCGTGCCTTGAATTACTTCCACCTGGCTGCAGTACGTGA
TTCTTGATCCCGAGCTTCGGGTTGGAAGTGGGTGGGAGAGTTCGAGGCCTTGCGCTTAAGGAGCCCCTTC
GCCTCGTGCTTGAGTTGAGGCCTGGCCTGGGCGCTGGGGCCGCCGCGTGCGAATCTGGTGGCACCTTCGC
GCCTGTCTCGCTGCTTTCGATAAGTCTCTAGCCATTTAAAATTTTTGATGACCTGCTGCGACGCTTTTTT
TCTGGCAAGATAGTCTTGTAAATGCGGGCCAAGATCTGCACACTGGTATTTCGGTTTTTGGGGCCGCGGG
CGGCGACGGGGCCCGTGCGTCCCAGCGCACATGTTCGGCGAGGCGGGGCCTGCGAGCGCGGCCACCGAGA
ATCGGACGGGGGTAGTCTCAAGCTGGCCGGCCTGCTCTGGTGCCTGGCCTCGCGCCGCCGTGTATCGCCC
CGCCCTGGGCGGCAAGGCTGGCCCGGTCGGCACCAGTTGCGTGAGCGGAAAGATGGCCGCTTCCCGGCCC
TGCTGCAGGGAGCTCAAAATGGAGGACGCGGCGCTCGGGAGAGCGGGCGGGTGAGTCACCCACACAAAGG
AAAAGGGCCTTTCCGTCCTCAGCCGTCGCTTCATGTGACTCCACGGAGTACCGGGCGCCGTCCAGGCACC
TCGATTAGTTCTCGAGCTTTTGGAGTACGTCGTCTTTAGGTTGGGGGGAGGGGTTTTATGCGATGGAGTT
TCCCCACACTGAGTGGGTGGAGACTGAAGTTAGGCCAGCTTGGCACTTGATGTAATTCTCCTTGGAATTT
GCCCTTTTTGAGTTTGGATCTTGGTTCATTCTCAAGCCTCAGACAGTGGTTCAAAGTTTTTTTCTTCCAT
TTCAGGTGTCGTGGAATTCTCACGCGTGACTCTAGCGTTTAAACTTAAGCTTACGGTACCATGAACATGG
CGATTATCAAGGAATTCATGAGGTTCAAAGTTCACATGGAGGGATCTGTAAACGGCCACGAGTTCGAAAT
CGAGGGAGAGGGGGAGGGTCGACCATATGAAGGAACACAGACCGCTAAATTGAAGGTTACTAAAGGTGGA
CCACTTCCTTTCGCATGGGACATTCTTAGCCCCCAGTTTATGTATGGTTCCAAGGCGTATGTCAAACATC
CCGCAGACATTCCTGATTACCTTAAACTGAGTTTTCCAGAGGGGTTCAAATGGGAGCGCGTCATGAACTT
TGAAGATGGGGGCGTTGTTACAGTGACTCAGGACTCTTCTTTGCAAGATGGAGAGTTTATATATAAGGTG
AAACTTCGCGGAACCAACTTCCCAAGCGATGGCCCAGTCATGCAGAAGAAAACTATGGGTTGGGAAGCCA
GTAGCGAGCGGATGTACCCAGAGGACGGCGCACTTAAGGGTGAGATTAAGCAGCGGCTGAAACTCAAAGA
CGGAGGCCATTATGACGCGGAAGTTAAAACGACGTACAAAGCTAAAAAGCCTGTCCAATTGCCAGGCGCG
TACAATGTCAATATTAAATTGGACATTACCAGTCACAACGAAGATTACACAATAGTGGAGCAATACGAAC
GCGCAGAGGGACGCCATTCAACAGGGGGAAGCGGAGCTACTAACTTCAGCCTGCTGAAGCAGGCTGGAGA
CGTGGAGGAGAACCCTGGACCTGGATCCCCGTTTGCTGAAGACAAGACCTATAAGTATATCTGCCGCAAT
TTCAGCAATTTTTGCAATGTGGATGTTGTAGAGATTCTGCCTTACCTGCCCTGCCTCACAGCAAGAGACC
AGGATCGACTGCGGGCCACCTGCACACTCTCAGGGAACCGGGACACCCTCTGGCATCTCTTCAATACCCT
TCAGCGGCGGCCAGGCTGGGTGGAATACTTCATTGCGGCACTGAGGGGCTGTGAGCTAGTTGATCTCGCG
GACGAAGTGGCCTCTGTCTACGAAAGCTACCAGCCTCGGACATCGGACCGTCCCCCAGACCCACTGGAGC
CACCGTCACTTCCTGCTGAGAGGCCAGGGCCCCCTACACCTGCTGCTGCCCACAGCATCCCCTACAACAG
CTGCAGAGAAAAGGAGCCAAGTTACCCCATGCCTGTCCAGGAAACCCAGGCGCCAGAGAGCCCAGGAGAA
AATTCAGAGCAAGCCCTGCAGACGCTCAGCCCAAGAGCCATCCCAAGGAATCCAGATGGTGGCCCCCTGG
AGTCCAGTTCTGACCTGGCAGCCCTCAGCCCTCTGACCTCCAGCGGGCATCAGGAGAAAGACACAGAACT
GGGCAGTACTCACACAGCAGGTGCGACCTCCAGCCTTACACCATCCCGTGGGCCTGTGTCTCCATCTGTA
TCCTTCCAGCCCCTGGCCCGTTCCACCCCCAGGGCAAGCCGCTTGCCTGGACCCACAGGATCAGTTGTAT
CTACTGGAACCTCCTTCTCATCCTCATCCCCTGGCTTGGCCTCTGCAGGGGCTGCAGAAGGTAAACAGGG
TGCAGAAAGTGACCAGGCCGAGCCTATCATCTGCTCCAGTGGAGCAGAAGCACCTGCCAACTCTTTGCCA
TCTAAAGTGCCTACCACCTTGATGCCTGTGAACACAGTGGCCCTGAAAGTCCCTGCCAATCCAGCATCTG
TCAGCACAGTGCCCTCTAAATTGCCAACAAGTTCAAAACCACCTGGTGCAGTGCCTTCTAATGCGCTCAC
CAATCCAGCACCATCCAAATTGCCAATCAACTCAACCCGTGCTGGCATGGTGCCATCCAAAGTGCCTACT
AGCATGGTGCTCACCAAGGTGTCTGCCAGCACAGTCCCCACTGACGGGAGCAGCAGAAATGAGGAGACCC
CAGCAGCTCCAACACCCGCCGGCGCCACTGGAGGCAGCTCAGCCTGGCTAGACAGCAGCTTTGAAAATAG
GGGCCTTGGGTCGGAACTGAGTAAGCCTGGCGTGCTGGCATCCCAGGTAGACAGCCCGTTTTCGGGCTGC
TTCGAGGATCTTGCCATCAGTGCCAGCACCTCCTTGGGCATGGGACCATGCCATGGCCCAGAGGAGAATG
AGTATAAGAGTGAAGGCACTTTCGGGATCCACGTCGCTGAAAACCCAAGCATCCAGCTTCTGGAAGGCAA
CCCTGGGCCACCTGCGGACCCTGATGGAGGCCCAAGACCACAAGCCGACCGGAAGTTCCAGGAGAGGGAA
GTGCCATGCCACAGGCCCTCACCTGGGGCTCTGTGGCTCCAGGTGGCTGTGACAGGGGTGCTGGTAGTCA
CACTCCTGGTGGTGCTGTACCGGCGGCGTCTGCACGGGTCCGGCTCACGTGACCACATGGTCCTTCATGA
GTATGTAAATGCTGCTGGGATTACATAACTCGAGTCTAGAGGGCCCGTTTAAACCCGCTGATCAGCCTCG
ACCTGCAGGCATGCAAGCTTGATATCAAGCTTATCGATAATCAACCTCTGGATTACAAAATTTGTGAAAG
ATTGACTGGTATTCTTAACTATGTTGCTCCTTTTACGCTATGTGGATACGCTGCTTTAATGCCTTTGTAT
CATGCTATTGCTTCCCGTATGGCTTTCATTTTCTCCTCCTTGTATAAATCCTGGTTGCTGTCTCTTTATG
AGGAGTTGTGGCCCGTTGTCAGGCAACGTGGCGTGGTGTGCACTGTGTTTGCTGACGCAACCCCCACTGG
TTGGGGCATTGCCACCACCTGTCAGCTCCTTTCCGGGACTTTCGCTTTCCCCCTCCCTATTGCCACGGCG
GAACTCATCGCCGCCTGCCTTGCCCGCTGCTGGACAGGGGCTCGGCTGTTGGGCACTGACAATTCCGTGG
TGTTGTCGGGGAAATCATCGTCCTTTCCTTGGCTGCTCGCCTGTGTTGCCACCTGGATTCTGCGCGGGAC
GTCCTTCTGCTACGTCCCTTCGGCCCTCAATCCAGCGGACCTTCCTTCCCGCGGCCTGCTGCCGGCTCTG
CGGCCTCTTCCGCGTCTTCGCCTTCGCCCTCAGACGAGTCGGATCTCCCTTTGGGCCGCCTCCCCGCATC
GATACCGTCGACCTCGAGGGAATTAATTCGAGCTCGGTACCTTTAAGACCAATGACTTACAAGGCAGCTG
TAGATCTTAGCCACTTTTTAAAAGAAAAGGGGGGACTGGAAGGGCTAATTCACTCCCAACGAAGACAAGA
TCTGCTTTTTGCTTGTACTGGGTCTCTCTGGTTAGACCAGATCTGAGCCTGGGAGCTCTCTGGCTAACTA
GGGAACCCACTGCTTAAGCCTCAATAAAGCTTGCCTTGAGTGCTTCAAGTAGTGTGTGCCCGTCTGTTGT
GTGACTCTGGTAACTAGAGATCCCTCAGACCCTTTTAGTCAGTGTGGAAAATCTCTAGCAGCATCTAGAA
TTAATTCCGTGTATTCTATAGTGTCACCTAAATCGTATGTGTATGATACATAAGGTTATGTATTAATTGT
AGCCGCGTTCTAACGACAATATGTACAAGCCTAATTGTGTAGCATCTGGCTTACTGAAGCAGACCCTATC
ATCTCTCTCGTAAACTGCCGTCAGAGTCGGTTTGGTTGGACGAACCTTCTGAGTTTCTGGTAACGCCGTC
CCGCACCCGGAAATGGTCAGCGAACCAATCAGCAGGGTCATCGCTAGCCAGATCCTCTACGCCGGACGCA
TCGTGGCCGGCATCACCGGCGCCACAGGTGCGGTTGCTGGCGCCTATATCGCCGACATCACCGATGGGGA
AGATCGGGCTCGCCACTTCGGGCTCATGAGCGCTTGTTTCGGCGTGGGTATGGTGGCAGGCCCCGTGGCC
GGGGGACTGTTGGGCGCCATCTCCTTGCATGCACCATTCCTTGCGGCGGCGGTGCTCAACGGCCTCAACC
TACTACTGGGCTGCTTCCTAATGCAGGAGTCGCATAAGGGAGAGCGTCGAATGGTGCACTCTCAGTACAA
TCTGCTCTGATGCCGCATAGTTAAGCCAGCCCCGACACCCGCCAACACCCGCTGACGCGCCCTGACGGGC
TTGTCTGCTCCCGGCATCCGCTTACAGACAAGCTGTGACCGTCTCCGGGAGCTGCATGTGTCAGAGGTTT
TCACCGTCATCACCGAAACGCGCGAGACGAAAGGGCCTCGTGATACGCCTATTTTTATAGGTTAATGTCA
TGATAATAATGGTTTCTTAGACGTCAGGTGGCACTTTTCGGGGAAATGTGCGCGGAACCCCTATTTGTTT
ATTTTTCTAAATACATTCAAATATGTATCCGCTCATGAGACAATAACCCTGATAAATGCTTCAATAATAT
TGAAAAAGGAAGAGTATGAGTATTCAACATTTCCGTGTCGCCCTTATTCCCTTTTTTGCGGCATTTTGCC
TTCCTGTTTTTGCTCACCCAGAAACGCTGGTGAAAGTAAAAGATGCTGAAGATCAGTTGGGTGCACGAGT
GGGTTACATCGAACTGGATCTCAACAGCGGTAAGATCCTTGAGAGTTTTCGCCCCGAAGAACGTTTTCCA
ATGATGAGCACTTTTAAAGTTCTGCTATGTGGCGCGGTATTATCCCGTATTGACGCCGGGCAAGAGCAAC
TCGGTCGCCGCATACACTATTCTCAGAATGACTTGGTTGAGTACTCACCAGTCACAGAAAAGCATCTTAC
GGATGGCATGACAGTAAGAGAATTATGCAGTGCTGCCATAACCATGAGTGATAACACTGCGGCCAACTTA
CTTCTGACAACGATCGGAGGACCGAAGGAGCTAACCGCTTTTTTGCACAACATGGGGGATCATGTAACTC
GCCTTGATCGTTGGGAACCGGAGCTGAATGAAGCCATACCAAACGACGAGCGTGACACCACGATGCCTGT
AGCAATGGCAACAACGTTGCGCAAACTATTAACTGGCGAACTACTTACTCTAGCTTCCCGGCAACAATTA
ATAGACTGGATGGAGGCGGATAAAGTTGCAGGACCACTTCTGCGCTCGGCCCTTCCGGCTGGCTGGTTTA
TTGCTGATAAATCTGGAGCCGGTGAGCGTGGGTCTCGCGGTATCATTGCAGCACTGGGGCCAGATGGTAA
GCCCTCCCGTATCGTAGTTATCTACACGACGGGGAGTCAGGCAACTATGGATGAACGAAATAGACAGATC
GCTGAGATAGGTGCCTCACTGATTAAGCATTGGTAACTGTCAGACCAAGTTTACTCATATATACTTTAGA
TTGATTTAAAACTTCATTTTTAATTTAAAAGGATCTAGGTGAAGATCCTTTTTGATAATCTCATGACCAA
AATCCCTTAACGTGAGTTTTCGTTCCACTGAGCGTCAGACCCCGTAGAAAAGATCAAAGGATCTTCTTGA
GATCCTTTTTTTCTGCGCGTAATCTGCTGCTTGCAAACAAAAAAACCACCGCTACCAGCGGTGGTTTGTT
TGCCGGATCAAGAGCTACCAACTCTTTTTCCGAAGGTAACTGGCTTCAGCAGAGCGCAGATACCAAATAC
TGTTCTTCTAGTGTAGCCGTAGTTAGGCCACCACTTCAAGAACTCTGTAGCACCGCCTACATACCTCGCT
CTGCTAATCCTGTTACCAGTGGCTGCTGCCAGTGGCGATAAGTCGTGTCTTACCGGGTTGGACTCAAGAC
GATAGTTACCGGATAAGGCGCAGCGGTCGGGCTGAACGGGGGGTTCGTGCACACAGCCCAGCTTGGAGCG
AACGACCTACACCGAACTGAGATACCTACAGCGTGAGCTATGAGAAAGCGCCACGCTTCCCGAAGGGAGA
AAGGCGGACAGGTATCCGGTAAGCGGCAGGGTCGGAACAGGAGAGCGCACGAGGGAGCTTCCAGGGGGAA
ACGCCTGGTATCTTTATAGTCCTGTCGGGTTTCGCCACCTCTGACTTGAGCGTCGATTTTTGTGATGCTC
GTCAGGGGGGCGGAGCCTATGGAAAAACGCCAGCAACGCGGCCTTTTTACGGTTCCTGGCCTTTTGCTGG
CCTTTTGCTCACATGTTCTTTCCTGCGTTATCCCCTGATTCTGTGGATAACCGTATTACCGCCTTTGAGT
GAGCTGATACCGCTCGCCGCAGCCGAACGACCGAGCGCAGCGAGTCAGTGAGCGAGGAAGCGGAAGAGCG
CCCAATACGCAAACCGCCTCTCCCCGCGCGTTGGCCGATTCATTAATGCAGCTGTGGAATGTGTGTCAGT
TAGGGTGTGGAAAGTCCCCAGGCTCCCCAGCAGGCAGAAGTATGCAAAGCATGCATCTCAATTAGTCAGC
AACCAGGTGTGGAAAGTCCCCAGGCTCCCCAGCAGGCAGAAGTATGCAAAGCATGCATCTCAATTAGTCA
GCAACCATAGTCCCGCCCCTAACTCCGCCCATCCCGCCCCTAACTCCGCCCAGTTCCGCCCATTCTCCGC
CCCATGGCTGACTAATTTTTTTTATTTATGCAGAGGCCGAGGCCGCCTCGGCCTCTGAGCTATTCCAGAA
GTAGTGAGGAGGCTTTTTTGGAGGCCTAGGCTTTTGCAAAAAGCTTGGACACAAGACAGGCTTGCGAGAT
ATGTTTGAGAATACCACTTTATCCCGCGTCAGGGAGAGGCAGTGCGTAAAAAGACGCGGACTCATGTGAA
ATACTGGTTTTTAGTGCGCCAGATCTCTATAATCTCGCGCAACCTATTTTCCCCTCGAACACTTTTTAAG
CCGTAGATAAACAGGCTGGGACACTTCACATGAGCGAAAAATACATCGTCACCTGGGACATGTTGCAGAT
CCATGCACGTAAACTCGCAAGCCGACTGATGCCTTCTGAACAATGGAAAGGCATTATTGCCGTAAGCCGT
GGCGGTCTGTACCGGGTGCGTTACTGGCGCGTGAACTGGGTATTCGTCATGTCGATACCGTTTGTATTTC
CAGCTACGATCACGACAACCAGCGCGAGCTTAAAGTGCTGAAACGCGCAGAAGGCGATGGCGAAGGCTTC
ATCGTTATTGATGACCTGGTGGATACCGGTGGTACTGCGGTTGCGATTCGTGAAATGTATCCAAAAGCGC
ACTTTGTCACCATCTTCGCAAAACCGGCTGGTCGTCCGCTGGTTGATGACTATGTTGTTGATATCCCGCA
AGATACCTGGATTGAACAGCCGTGGGATATGGGCGTCGTATTCGTCCCGCCAATCTCCGGTCGCTAATCT
TTTCAACGCCTGGCACTGCCGGGCGTTGTTCTTTTTAACTTCAGGCGGGTTACAATAGTTTCCAGTAAGT
ATTCTGGAGGCTGCATCCATGACACAGGCAAACCTGAGCGAAACCCTGTTCAAACCCCGCTTTAAACATC
CTGAAACCTCGACGCTAGTCCGCCGCTTTAATCACGGCGCACAACCGCCTGTGCAGTCGGCCCTTGATGG
TAAAACCATCCCTCACTGGTATCGCATGATTAACCGTCTGATGTGGATCTGGCGCGGCATTGACCCACGC
GAAATCCTCGACGTCCAGGCACGTATTGTGATGAGCGATGCCGAACGTACCGACGATGATTTATACGATA
CGGTGATTGGCTACCGTGGCGGCAACTGGATTTATGAGTGGGCCCCGGATCTTTGTGAAGGAACCTTACT
TCTGTGGTGTGACATAATTGGACAAACTACCTACAGAGATTTAAAGCTCTAAGGTAAATATAAAATTTTT
AAGTGTATAATGTGTTAAACTACTGATTCTAATTGTTTGTGTATTTTAGATTCCAACCTATGGAACTGAT
GAATGGGAGCAGTGGTGGAATGCCTTTAATGAGGAAAACCTGTTTTGCTCAGAAGAAATGCCATCTAGTG
ATGATGAGGCTACTGCTGACTCTCAACATTCTACTCCTCCAAAAAAGAAGAGAAAGGTAGAAGACCCCAA
GGACTTTCCTTCAGAATTGCTAAGTTTTTTGAGTCATGCTGTGTTTAGTAATAGAACTCTTGCTTGCTTT
GCTATTTACACCACAAAGGAAAAAGCTGCACTGCTATACAAGAAAATTATGGAAAAATATTCTGTAACCT
TTATAAGTAGGCATAACAGTTATAATCATAACATACTGTTTTTTCTTACTCCACACAGGCATAGAGTGTC
TGCTATTAATAACTATGCTCAAAAATTGTGTACCTTTAGCTTTTTAATTTGTAAAGGGGTTAATAAGGAA
TATTTGATGTATAGTGCCTTGACTAGAGATCATAATCAGCCATACCACATTTGTAGAGGTTTTACTTGCT
TTAAAAAACCTCCCACACCTCCCCCTGAACCTGAAACATAAAATGAATGCAATTGTTGTTGTTAACTTGT
TTATTGCAGCTTATAATGGTTACAAATAAAGCAATAGCATCACAAATTTCACAAATAAAGCATTTTTTTC
ACTGCATTCTAGTTGTGGTTTGTCCAAACTCATCAATGTATCTTATCATGTCTGGATCAACTGGATAACT
CAAGCTAACCAAAATCATCCCAAACTTCCCACCCCATACCCTATTACCACTGCCAATTACCTGTGGTTTC
ATTTACTCTAAACCTGTGATTCCTCTGAATTATTTTCATTTTAAAGAAATTGTATTTGTTAAATATGTAC
TACAAACTTAGTAGTTGG
